>Addgene plasmid #67160 | Fast-GCaMP6f-RS09 | depositor full sequence | sequence record 115779 | Fast-GCaMP6f-RS09 is from position 100 to 1452
ATGGGTTCTCATCATCATCATCATCATGGTATGGCTAGCATGACTGGTGGACAGCAAATGGGTCGGGATC
TGTACGACGATGACGATAAGGATCTCGCCACCATGGTCGACTCATCACGTCGTAAGTGGAATAAGACAGG
TCACGCAGTCAGAGCTATAGGTCGGCTGAGCTCACTCGAGAACGTCTATATCAAGGCCGACAAGCAGAAG
AACGGCATCAAGGCGAACTTCAAGATCCGCCACAACATCGAGGACGGCGGCGTGCAGCTCGCCTACCACT
ACCAGCAGAACACCCCCATCGGCGACGGCCCCGTGCTGCTGCCCGACAACCACTACCTGAGCGTGCAGTC
CAAACTTTCGAAAGACCCCAACGAGAAGCGCGATCACATGGTCCTGCTGGAGTTCGTGACCGCCGCCGGG
ATCACTCTCGGCATGGACGAGCTGTACAAGGGCGGTACCGGAGGGAGCATGGTGAGCAAGGGCGAGGAGC
TGTTCACCGGGGTGGTGCCCATCCTGGTCGAGCTGGACGGCGACGTAAACGGCCACAAGTTCAGCGTGTC
CGGCGAGGGTGAGGGCGATGCCACCTACGGCAAGCTGACCCTGAAGTTCATCTGCACCACCGGCAAGCTG
CCCGTGCCCTGGCCCACCCTCGTGACCACCCTGACCTACGGCGTGCAGTGCTTCAGCCGCTACCCCGACC
ACATGAAGCAGCACGACTTCTTCAAGTCCGCCATGCCCGAAGGCTACATCCAGGAGCGCACCATCTTCTT
CAAGGACGACGGCAACTACAAGACCCGCGCCGAGGTGAAGTTCGAGGGCGACACCCTGGTGAACCGCATC
GAGCTGAAGGGCATCGACTTCAAGGAGGACGGCAACATCCTGGGGCACAAGCTGGAGTACAACCTGCCGG
ACCAACTGACTGAAGAGCAGATCGCAGAATTTAAAGAGGAATTCTCCCTATTTGACAAGGACGGGGATGG
GACAATAACAACCAAGGAGCTGGGGACGGTGATGCGGTCTCTGGGGCAGAACCCCACAGAAGCAGAGCTG
CAGGACATGATCAATGAAGTAGATGCCGACGGTGACGGCACAATCGACTTCCCTGAGTTCCTGACAATGA
TGGCAAGAAAAATGAAATACAGGGACACGGAAGAAGAAATTAGAGAAGCGTTCGGTGTGTTTGATAAGGA
TGGCAATGGCTACATCAGTGCAGCAGAGCTTCGCCACGTGATGACAAACACTGGAGAGAAGTTAACAGAT
GAAGAGGTTGATGAAATGATCAGGGAAGCAGACATCGATGGGGATGGTCAGGTAAACTACGAAGAGTTTG
TACAAATGATGACAGCGAAGTAA
