>Addgene plasmid #67160 | Fast-GCaMP6f-RS09 | addgene partial sequence | sequence record 117923 | L4440 5'-AGCGAGTCAGTGAGCGAG-3'
AACGCCTCTCCCGCGCGTTGGCCGATTCATTAATGCAGGATCTCGATCCCGCGAAATTAATACGACTCAC
TATAGGGAGACCACAACGGTTTCCCTCTAGAAATAATTTTGTTTAACTTTAAGAAGGAGATATACATATG
GGTTCTCATCATCATCATCATCATGGTATGGCTAGCATGACTGGTGGACAGCAAATGGGTCGGGATCTGT
ACGACGATGACGATAAGGATCTCGCCACCATGGTCGACTCATCACGTCGTAAGTGGAATAAGACAGGTCA
CGCAGTCAGAGCTATAGGTCGGCTGAGCTCACTCGAGAACGTCTATATCAAGGCCGACAAGCAGAAGAAC
GGCATCAAGGCGAACTTCAAGATCCGCCACAACATCGAGGACGGCGGCGTGCAGCTCGCCTACCACTACC
AGCAGAACACCCCCATCGGCGACGGCCCCGTGCTGCTGCCCGACAACCACTACCTGAGCGTGCAGTCCAA
ACTTTCGAAAGACCCCAACGAGAAGCGCGATCACATGGTCCTGCTGGAGTTCGTGACCGCCGCCGGGATC
ACTCTCGGCATGGACGAGCTGTACAAGGGCGGTACCGGAGGGAGCATGGTGAGCAAGGGCGAGGAGCTGT
TCACCGGGGTGGTGCCCATCCTGGTCGAGCTGGACGGCGACGTAAACGGCCACAAGTTCAGCGTGTCCGG
CGAGGGTGAGGGCGATGCCACCTACGGCAAGCTGACCCTGAAGTTCATCTGCACCACCGGCAAGCTGCCC
GTGCCCTGGCCCACCCTCGTGACCACCCTGACCTACGGCGTGCAGTGCTTCAGCCGCTACCCCGACCACA
TGAAGCAGCACGACTTCTTCAAGTCCGCCATGCCCGAAGGCTACATCCAGGAGCGCACCATCTTCTTCAA
GGACGACGGCAACTACAAGACCCGCGCCGAGGTGAAGTTCGAGGGCGACACCCTGGTGAACCGCATCGAG
CTGAAGGGCATCGACTTCAAGGAGGACGGCAACATCCTGGGGCACAAGCTGGAGTACAACCTGCCGGACC
AACTGACT
