>Addgene plasmid #67160 | Fast-GCaMP6f-RS09 | addgene partial sequence | sequence record 117928 | T7term 5'-GCTAGTTATTGCTCAGCGG-3'
GGCTTGTTAGCAGCCGGATCAAGCTTGATATCTTTGTACACCTTACTTCGCTGTCATCATTTGTACAAAC
TCTTCGTAGTTTACCTGACCATCCCCATCGATGTCTGCTTCCCTGATCATTTCATCAACCTCTTCATCTG
TTAACTTCTCTCCAGTGTTTGTCATCACGTGGCGAAGCTCTGCTGCACTGATGTAGCCATTGCCATCCTT
ATCAAACACACCGAACGCTTCTCTAATTTCTTCTTCCGTGTCCCTGTATTTCATTTTTCTTGCCATCATT
GTCAGGAACTCAGGGAAGTCGATTGTGCCGTCACCGTCGGCATCTACTTCATTGATCATGTCCTGCAGCT
CTGCTTCTGTGGGGTTCTGCCCCAGAGACCGCATCACCGTCCCCAGCTCCTTGGTTGTTATTGTCCCATC
CCCGTCCTTGTCAAATAGGGAGAATTCCTCTTTAAATTCTGCGATCTGCTCTTCAGTCAGTTGGTCCGGC
AGGTTGTACTCCAGCTTGTGCCCCAGGATGTTGCCGTCCTCCTTGAAGTCGATGCCCTTCAGCTCGATGC
GGTTCACCAGGGTGTCGCCCTCGAACTTCACCTCGGCGCGGGTCTTGTAGTTGCCGTCGTCCTTGAAGAA
GATGGTGCGCTCCTGGATGTAGCCTTCGGGCATGGCGGACTTGAAGAAGTCGTGCTGCTTCATGTGGTCG
GGGTAGCGGCTGAAGCACTGCACGCCGTAGGTCAGGGTGGTCACGAGGGTGGGCCAGGGCACGGGCAGCT
TGCCGGTGGTGCAGATGAACTTCAGGGTCAGCTTGCCGTAGGTGGCATCGCCCTCACCCTCGCCGGACAC
GCTGAACTTGTGGCCGTTTACGTCGCCGTCCAGCTCGACCAGGATGGGCACCACCCCGGTGAACAGCTCC
TCGCCCTTGCTCACCATGCTCCCTCCGGTACCGCCCTTGTACAGCTCGTCCATGCCGAGAGTGATCCCGG
CGGCGGTCACGAACTCCAGCAGGACCATGTGATCGCGCTTCTCGTTGGGGTCTTTCGAA
