[The description below was written by a language model from this plasmid's Addgene catalogue record.]
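Description:
Fast-GCaMP6f-RS09 is a bacterial expression plasmid built on the pGP-RSET backbone, a pRSET-type vector used to produce recombinant protein in E. coli. It is maintained as a high-copy plasmid under ampicillin selection. The record gives no feature table and does not name the origin of replication. The size fields are also inconsistent: the backbone without insert is listed as 2770 bp and the insert as 1353 bp, yet the total vector size is also listed as 1353 bp. That total appears to repeat the insert length rather than give the full plasmid size.

The insert encodes a variant of the genetically encoded calcium indicator GCaMP6f carrying a single substitution, L414T. GCaMP sensors combine a circularly permuted, jellyfish-derived GFP with calmodulin and a calmodulin-binding peptide, so that calcium binding causes a conformational change that increases fluorescence. The "Fast" designation and the associated publication indicate that this variant belongs to a series intended to have quicker response kinetics for following neural activity. Expression is driven by the T7 promoter, which requires a host supplying T7 RNA polymerase. The protein carries N-terminal 6xHis, T7 and Xpress tags, allowing metal-affinity purification and antibody detection. The coding sequence was cloned by restriction digestion between XbaI and EcoRV sites, both of which are retained.

Although the stated purpose is monitoring neuronal activity, this construct has no mammalian promoter or viral elements in the record. It is therefore best suited to producing and purifying the sensor protein for in vitro characterisation, or to serving as a source of the coding sequence for subcloning into neuronal expression vectors.
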