Addgene plasmid #67160: Fast-GCaMP6f-RS09
Purpose: genetically encodable fluorescent calcium indicator protein to monitor neuronal activity
Depositing lab: Samuel Wang. Depositing organization: Princeton University. Publication: Fast calcium sensor proteins for monitoring neural activity. Badura A, Sun XR, Giovannucci A, Lynch LA, Wang SS. Neurophotonics. 2014 Oct;1(2):025008. 10.1117/1.NPh.1.2.025008 PubMed 25558464.
Backbone
  Vector backbone: pGP-RSET
  Backbone size w/o insert (bp): 2770
  Total vector size (bp): 1353
  Vector type: Bacterial Expression
Growth in bacteria
  Bacterial resistance: Ampicillin, 100 μg/mL
  Growth temperature: 37°C
  Growth strain: JM109
  Copy number: High Copy
Gene/Insert
  Gene/Insert name: Fast-GCaMP6f-RS09
  Species: H. sapiens (human); jellyfish
  Insert size (bp): 1353
  Mutation: L414T within GCaMP6f
  Promoter: T7
  Tag / fusion protein: 6xHis (N terminal on insert); T7 tag (N terminal on insert); Xpress tag (N terminal on insert)
  Cloning method: Restriction Enzyme; 5′ cloning site XbaI (not destroyed); 3′ cloning site EcoRV (not destroyed)
  Sequencing primers: 5′ CAT GGT CCT GCT GGA GTT CGT G; 3′ CGT CGC CGT CCA GCT CGA CCA
Terms and licenses: Academic/Nonprofit Terms; Industry Terms: Not Available to Industry
How to cite: Fast-GCaMP6f-RS09 was a gift from Samuel Wang (Addgene plasmid # 67160 ; http://n2t.net/addgene:67160 ; RRID:Addgene_67160)
